Addgene plasmid #104580: pRVL-2
Purpose: Contains mouse IgG2c CH1/CH2/CH3 domains, for cloning of antibody VH domains using SapI restriction enzyme. Full Fc-mediated immune effector functions
Depositing lab: Daniel Christ. Depositing organization: Garvan Institute of Medical Research. Publication: Expression of IgG Monoclonals with Engineered Immune Effector Functions. Vazquez-Lombardi R, Nevoltris D, Rouet R, Christ D. Methods Mol Biol. 2018;1827:313-334. doi: 10.1007/978-1-4939-8648-4_16. PubMed 30196504.
Backbone
  Vector backbone: pCEP4
  Backbone manufacturer: Invitrogen (Thermo Fisher)
  Backbone size w/o insert (bp): 10143
  Total vector size (bp): 11244
  Vector type: Mammalian Expression
  Selectable markers: Hygromycin
Growth in bacteria
  Bacterial resistance: Ampicillin, 100 μg/mL
  Growth temperature: 37°C
  Growth strain: DH5alpha
  Growth instructions: 250 rpm
  Copy number: High Copy
Gene/Insert
  Gene/Insert name: Mouse IgG2c CH1/CH2/CH3
  Species: M. musculus (mouse)
  Insert size (bp): 1101
  Promoter: CMV
  Cloning method: Restriction Enzyme; 5′ cloning site KpnI (not destroyed); 3′ cloning site BamHI (not destroyed)
  Sequencing primers: 5′ GAGGTCTATATAAGCAGAGC; 3′ GCTTATAATGGTTACAAATAAAGC
Terms and licenses: Academic/Nonprofit Terms; Industry Terms: Not Available to Industry
Depositor comments: Addgene NGS results found A157G, A163G, A166G, and a 22 amino acid insertion of G and A residues within the G-A repeat region of EBNA-1 translation on the pCEP4 backbone compared to YP_401677.1.
How to cite: pRVL-2 was a gift from Daniel Christ (Addgene plasmid # 104580 ; http://n2t.net/addgene:104580 ; RRID:Addgene_104580)
