[The description below was written by a language model from this plasmid's Addgene catalogue record and pLannotate feature annotations shown in this document.]
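Description:
pRVL-2 is a mammalian expression vector built on the pCEP4 episomal backbone and designed as an acceptor plasmid for antibody heavy chains. It carries the mouse IgG2c constant region (CH1, CH2 and CH3 domains, an insert of about 1.1 kb placed between KpnI and BamHI sites) downstream of the human cytomegalovirus immediate-early enhancer and promoter and upstream of an SV40 polyadenylation signal. A heavy-chain variable (VH) domain of interest is cloned in using the type IIS enzyme SapI, yielding a complete mouse IgG2c heavy chain. According to the record, this isotype version retains full Fc-mediated immune effector functions. The record does not describe a leader sequence, and a light chain is not encoded here, so it would have to be supplied separately.

In E. coli the plasmid is maintained through a high-copy ColE1/pUC-type origin and selected with ampicillin via the β-lactamase gene. In mammalian cells, the Epstein-Barr virus oriP origin together with the EBNA-1 coding sequence allows episomal replication and retention in suitable cells, and a hygromycin B phosphotransferase cassette driven by an HSV thymidine kinase promoter with a TK polyadenylation signal provides drug selection. The other short annotated fragments (herpesvirus, tetracycline resistance, rop, large T antigen) appear to be backbone remnants rather than functional parts.

Two sequence records are annotated. They share the same layout, but the long-read record is 66 nt longer than the 11,244 nt reference. This fits the depositor's note of three substitutions and a 22-residue insertion in the glycine-alanine repeat of EBNA-1, and only in that record is EBNA-1 annotated as a fragment.
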