Features (pLannotate 1.2.2; 22 found; start..end, strand, type, name):
      1..380     +  enhancer       CMV enhancer: human cytomegalovirus immediate early enhancer
    382..581     +  promoter       CMV promoter: human cytomegalovirus (CMV) immediate early promoter
    713..1717    +  CDS            GCAB_MOUSE: Experimental evidence at protein level: Swiss-Prot protein existence level 1. From Mus musculus (Mouse).
   1725..1859    -  polyA_signal   SV40 poly(A) signal: SV40 polyadenylation signal
   1882..1965    -  CDS            large T antigen (fragment): large T antigen from SV40 (simian virus 40)
   1968..2008    +  CDS            rop (fragment): Rop protein, which maintains plasmids at low copy number; rop
   2120..2138    -  misc_feature   MCS (fragment): pUC18/19 multiple cloning site
   2584..4373    -  rep_origin     oriP: Epstein-Barr virus oriP replication origin (Yates et al., 2000)
   4374..4592    -  CDS            gL (fragment): GL_EBVB9 - Experimental evidence at protein level: Swiss-Prot protein existence level 1. The heterodimer glycoprotein H-glycoprotein L is required for the fusion of viral and plasma membranes leading to virus entry into the host cell. Acts as a functional inhibitor of gH and maintains gH in an inhibited form. Upon binding to host integrins, gL dissociates from gH leading to activation of the viral fusion glycoproteins gB and gH. Fusion of EBV with B-lymphocytes requires the additional receptor- binding protein gp42, which forms a complex with gH/gL. The heterodimer gH/gL targets also host EPHA
   4675..6341    -  CDS            EBNA1 (fragment): Epstein-Barr nuclear antigen 1, also known as EBNA-1 crucial for latent viral infection, and for episomal amplification of vectors containing the oriP origin (Okita et al., 2013)
   6704..7048    -  CDS            BRRF2_EBVB9 (fragment): Protein inferred from homology: Swiss-Prot protein existence level 3. From Epstein-Barr virus (strain B95-8) (HHV-4) (Human herpesvirus 4).
   7051..7074    -  promoter       tet promoter (fragment): E. coli promoter for tetracycline efflux protein gene
   7187..7291    +  promoter       AmpR promoter: bla
   7292..8152    +  CDS            AmpR: β-lactamase; bla; confers resistance to ampicillin, carbenicillin, and related antibiotics
   8323..8911    +  rep_origin     ori: high-copy-number ColE1/pMB1/pBR322/pUC origin of replication
   8957..9115    -  CDS            TcR (fragment): tetracycline efflux protein; tet; confers resistance to tetracycline
   9236..9436    -  CDS            MDV035 (fragment): UL24_GAHVM - Protein inferred from homology: Swiss-Prot protein existence level 3. May play a role in the dispersal of host nucleolin from the nucleolus throughout the nucleus leading to a decrease in ribosome biogenesis. From Gallid herpesvirus 2 (strain Chicken/Md5/ATCC VR-987) (GaHV-2) (Marek's disease herpesvirus type 1).
   9425..9487    +  promoter       Mini-TK promoter: minimal herpes simplex virus (HSV) thymidine kinase promoter
   9530..10567   +  CDS            HygR: hygromycin B phosphotransferase confers resistance to hygromycin
  10609..10657   +  polyA_signal   HSV TK poly(A) signal: herpes simplex virus thymidine kinase polyadenylation signal (Cole and Stacy, 1985)
  10857..11081   +  CDS            gH (fragment): GH_HHV11 - Experimental evidence at protein level: Swiss-Prot protein existence level 1. The heterodimer glycoprotein H-glycoprotein L is required for the fusion of viral and plasma membranes leading to virus entry into the host cell. Following initial binding to host receptor, membrane fusion is mediated by the fusion machinery composed of gB and the heterodimer gH/gL. May also be involved in the fusion between the virion envelope and the outer nuclear membrane during virion morphogenesis. From Human herpesvirus 1 (strain 17) (HHV-1) (Human herpes simplex virus 1).
  11112..11137   -  CDS            bla(M) (fragment): β-lactamase lacking the signal sequence; bla(M); allows cytosolic expression of β-lactamase
>Addgene plasmid #104580 | pRVL-2 | addgene full sequence | sequence record 469485 | Addgene Long Read Sequencing Result
GACATTGATTATTGACTAGTTATTAATAGTAATCAATTACGGGGTCATTAGTTCATAGCCCATATATGGA
GTTCCGCGTTACATAACTTACGGTAAATGGCCCGCCTGGCTGACCGCCCAACGACCCCCGCCCATTGACG
TCAATAATGACGTATGTTCCCATAGTAACGCCAATAGGGACTTTCCATTGACGTCAATGGGTGGAGTATT
TACGGTAAACTGCCCACTTGGCAGTACATCAAGTGTATCATATGCCAAGTCCGCCCCCTATTGACGTCAA
TGACGGTAAATGGCCCGCCTGGCATTATGCCCAGTACATGACCTTACGGGACTTTCCTACTTGGCAGTAC
ATCTACGTATTAGTCATCGCTATTACCATGGTGATGCGGTTTTGGCAGTACACCAATGGGCGTGGATAGC
GGTTTGACTCACGGGGATTTCCAAGTCTCCACCCCATTGACGTCAATGGGAGTTTGTTTTGGCACCAAAA
TCAACGGGACTTTCCAAAATGTCGTAATAACCCCGCCCCGTTGACGCAAATGGGCGGTAGGCGTGTACGG
TGGGAGGTCTATATAAGCAGAGCTCGTTTAGTGAACCGTCAGATCTCTAGAAGCTGGGTACCGCCGCCAC
CATGGGCTGGAGCTGCATCATCCTGTTCCTGGTGGCCACCGCCACCGGCGTGCACAGCGAAGAGCTACAG
AGTGAGCTCTTCGCCAAGACCACCGCCCCCAGCGTGTACCCCCTGGCCCCCGTGTGCGGCGGCACCACCG
GCAGCAGCGTGACCCTGGGCTGCCTGGTGAAGGGCTACTTCCCCGAGCCCGTGACCCTGACCTGGAACAG
CGGCAGCCTGAGCAGCGGCGTGCACACCTTCCCCGCCCTGCTGCAGAGCGGCCTGTACACCCTGAGCAGC
AGCGTGACCGTGACCAGCAACACCTGGCCCAGCCAGACCATCACCTGCAACGTGGCCCACCCCGCCAGCA
GCACCAAGGTGGACAAGAAGATCGAGCCTAGGGTGCCCATCACCCAGAACCCCTGCCCCCCTCTGAAGGA
GTGCCCACCCTGCGCCGCCCCCGACCTGCTGGGCGGCCCCAGCGTGTTCATCTTCCCCCCCAAGATCAAG
GACGTGCTGATGATCAGCCTGAGCCCCATGGTGACCTGCGTGGTGGTGGACGTGAGCGAGGACGACCCCG
ACGTGCAGATCAGCTGGTTCGTGAACAACGTGGAGGTGCACACCGCCCAGACCCAGACCCACAGGGAGGA
CTACAACAGCACCCTGAGGGTGGTGAGCGCCCTGCCCATCCAGCACCAGGACTGGATGAGCGGCAAGGAG
TTCAAGTGCAAGGTGAACAACAGGGCCCTGCCAAGCCCTATCGAGAAGACCATCAGCAAGCCCAGGGGCC
CCGTGAGGGCCCCCCAGGTGTACGTGCTGCCTCCCCCAGCCGAGGAGATGACCAAGAAGGAGTTCAGCCT
GACCTGCATGATCACCGGCTTCCTGCCCGCCGAGATCGCCGTGGACTGGACCAGCAACGGCAGGACCGAG
CAGAACTACAAGAACACCGCCACCGTGCTGGACAGCGACGGCAGCTACTTCATGTACAGCAAGCTGAGGG
TGCAGAAAAGCACCTGGGAGAGGGGCAGCCTGTTCGCCTGCAGCGTGGTGCACGAGGGCCTGCACAACCA
CCTGACCACCAAGACCATCAGCAGGAGCCTGGGCAAGTGATAAGGATCCAGACATGATAAGATACATTGA
TGAGTTTGGACAAACCACAACTAGAATGCAGTGAAAAAAATGCTTTATTTGTGAAATTTGTGATGCTATT
GCTTTATTTGTAACCATTATAAGCTGCAATAAACAAGTTAACAACAACAATTGCATTCATTTTATGTTTC
AGGTTCAGGGGGAGGTGTGGGAGGTTTTTTAAAGCAAGTAAAACCTCTACAAATGTGGTATGGCTGATTA
TGATCCGGCTGCCTCGCGCGTTTCGGTGATGACGGTGAAAACCTCTGACACATGCAGCTCCCGGAGACGG
TCACAGCTTGTCTGTAAGCGGATGCCGGGAGCAGACAAGCCCGTCAGGGCGCGTCAGCGGGTGTTGGCGG
GTGTCGGGGCGCAGCCATGAGGTCGACTCTAGAGGATCGATCCCCGCCCCGGACGAACTAAACCTGACTA
CGACATCTCTGCCCCTTCTTCGCGGGGCAGTGCATGTAATCCCTTCAGTTGGTTGGTACAACTTGCCAAC
TGGGCCCTGTTCCACATGTGACACGGGGGGGGACCAAACACAAAGGGGTTCTCTGACTGTAGTTGACATC
CTTATAAATGGATGTGCACATTTGCCAACACTGAGTGGCTTTCATCCTGGAGCAGACTTTGCAGTCTGTG
GACTGCAACACAACATTGCCTTTATGTGTAACTCTTGGCTGAAGCTCTTACACCAATGCTGGGGGACATG
TACCTCCCAGGGGCCCAGGAAGACTACGGGAGGCTACACCAACGTCAATCAGAGGGGCCTGTGTAGCTAC
CAATAAGCGGACCCTCAAGAGGGCATTAGCAATAGTGTTTATAAGGCCCCCTTGTTAACCCTAAACGGGT
AGCATATGCTTCCCGGGTAGTAGTATATACTATCCAGACTAACCCTAATTCAATAGCATATGTTACCCAA
CGGGAAGCATATGCTATCGAATTAGGGTTAGTAAAAGGGTCCTAAGGAACAGCGATATCTCCCACCCCAT
GAGCTGTCACGGTTTTATTTACATGGGGTCAGGATTCCACGAGGGTAGTGAACCATTTTAGTCACAAGGG
CAGTGGCTGAAGATCAAGGAGCGGGCAGTGAACTCTCCTGAATCTTCGCCTGCTTCTTCATTCTCCTTCG
TTTAGCTAATAGAATAACTGCTGAGTTGTGAACAGTAAGGTGTATGTGAGGTGCTCGAAAACAAGGTTTC
AGGTGACGCCCCCAGAATAAAATTTGGACGGGGGGTTCAGTGGTGGCATTGTGCTATGACACCAATATAA
CCCTCACAAACCCCTTGGGCAATAAATACTAGTGTAGGAATGAAACATTCTGAATATCTTTAACAATAGA
AATCCATGGGGTGGGGACAAGCCGTAAAGACTGGATGTCCATCTCACACGAATTTATGGCTATGGGCAAC
ACATAATCCTAGTGCAATATGATACTGGGGTTATTAAGATGTGTCCCAGGCAGGGACCAAGACAGGTGAA
CCATGTTGTTACACTCTATTTGTAACAAGGGGAAAGAGAGTGGACGCCGACAGCAGCGGACTCCACTGGT
TGTCTCTAACACCCCCGAAAATTAAACGGGGCTCCACGCCAATGGGGCCCATAAACAAAGACAAGTGGCC
ACTCTTTTTTTTGAAATTGTGGAGTGGGGGCACGCGTCAGCCCCCACACGCCGCCCTGCGGTTTTGGACT
GTAAAATAAGGGTGTAATAACTTGGCTGATTGTAACCCCGCTAACCACTGCGGTCAAACCACTTGCCCAC
AAAACCACTAATGGCACCCCGGGGAATACCTGCATAAGTAGGTGGGCGGGCCAAGATAGGGGCGCGATTG
CTGCGATCTGGAGGACAAATTACACACACTTGCGCCTGAGCGCCAAGCACAGGGTTGTTGGTCCTCATAT
TCACGAGGTCGCTGAGAGCACGGTGGGCTAATGTTGCCATGGGTAGCATATACTACCCAAATATCTGGAT
AGCATATGCTATCCTAATCTATATCTGGGTAGCATAGGCTATCCTAATCTATATCTGGGTAGCATATGCT
ATCCTAATCTATATCTGGGTAGTATATGCTATCCTAATTTATATCTGGGTAGCATAGGCTATCCTAATCT
ATATCTGGGTAGCATATGCTATCCTAATCTATATCTGGGTAGTATATGCTATCCTAATCTGTATCCGGGT
AGCATATGCTATCCTAATAGAGATTAGGGTAGTATATGCTATCCTAATTTATATCTGGGTAGCATATACT
ACCCAAATATCTGGATAGCATATGCTATCCTAATCTATATCTGGGTAGCATATGCTATCCTAATCTATAT
CTGGGTAGCATAGGCTATCCTAATCTATATCTGGGTAGCATATGCTATCCTAATCTATATCTGGGTAGTA
TATGCTATCCTAATTTATATCTGGGTAGCATAGGCTATCCTAATCTATATCTGGGTAGCATATGCTATCC
TAATCTATATCTGGGTAGTATATGCTATCCTAATCTGTATCCGGGTAGCATATGCTATCCTCATGCATAT
ACAGTCAGCATATGATACCCAGTAGTAGAGTGGGAGTGCTATCCTTTGCATATGCCGCCACCTCCCAAGG
GGGCGTGAATTTTCGCTGCTTGTCCTTTTCCTGCTGGTTGCTCCCATTCTTAGGTGAATTTAAGGAGGCC
AGGCTAAAGCCGTCGCATGTCTGATTGCTCACCAGGTAAATGTCGCTAATGTTTTCCAACGCGAGAAGGT
GTTGAGCGCGGAGCTGAGTGACGTGACAACATGGGTATGCCCAATTGCCCCATGTTGGGAGGACGAAAAT
GGTGACAAGACAGATGGCCAGAAATACACCAACAGCACGCATGATGTCTACTGGGGATTTATTCTTTAGT
GCGGGGGAATACACGGCTTTTAATACGATTGAGGGCGTCTCCTAACAAGTTACATCACTCCTGCCCTTCC
TCACCCTCATCTCCATCACCTCCTTCATCTCCGTCATCTCCGTCATCACCCTCCGCGGCAGCCCCTTCCA
CCATAGGTGGAAACCAGGGAGGCAAATCTACTCCATCGTCAAAGCTGCACACAGTCACCCTGATATTGCA
GGTAGGAGCGGGCTTTGTCATAACAAGGTCCTTAATCGCATCCTTCAAAACCTCAGCAAATATATGAGTT
TGTAAAAAGACCATGAAATAACAGACAATGGACTCCCTTAGCGGGCCAGGTTGTGGGCCGGGTCCAGGGG
CCATTCCAAAGGGGAGACGACTCAATGGTGTAAGACGACATTGTGGAATAGCAAGGGCAGTTCCTCGCCT
TAGGTTGTAAAGGGAGGTCTTACTACCTCCATATACGAACACACCGGCGACCCAAGTTCCTTCGTCGGTA
GTCCTTTCTACGTGACTCCTAGCCAGGAGAGCTCTTAAACCTTCTGCAATGTTCTCAAATTTCGGGTTGG
AACCTCCTTGACCACGATGCTTTCCAAACCACCCTCCTTTTTTGCGCCTGCCTCCATCACCCTGACCCCG
GGGTCCAGTGCTTGGGCCTTCTCCTGGGTCATCTGCGGGGCCCTGCTCTATCGCTCCCGGGGGCACGTCA
GGCTCACCATCTGGGCCACCTTCTTGGTGGTATTCAAAATAATCGGCTTCCCCTACAGGGTGGAAAAATG
GCCTTCTACCTGGAGGGGGCCTGCGCGGTGGAGACCCGGATGATGATGACTGACTACTGGGACTCCTGGG
CCTCTTTTCTCCACGTCCACGACCTCTCCCCCTGGCTCTTTCACGACTTCCCCCCCTGGCTCTTTCACGT
CCTCTACCCCGGCGGCCTCCACTACCTCCTCGACCCCGGCCTCCACTACCTCCTCGACCCCGGCCTCCAC
TGCCTCCTCGACCCCGGCCTCCACCTCCTGCTCCTGCCCCTCCTGCTCCTGCCCCTCCTCCTGCTCCTGC
CCCTCCTGCCCCTCCTGCTCCTGCCCCTCCTGCCCCTCCTGCTCCTGCCCCTCCTGCCCCTCCTGCTCCT
GCCCCTCCTGCCCCTCCTCCTGCTCCTGCCCCTCCTGCCCCTCCTCCTGCTCCTGCCCCTCCTGCCCCTC
CTGCTCCTGCCCCTCCTGCCCCTCCTGCTCCTGCCCCTCCTGCCCCTCCTGCTCCTGCCCCTCCTGCTCC
TGCCCCTCCTGCTCCTGCCCCTCCTGCTCCTGCCCCTCCTGCCCCTCCTGCCCCTCCTCCTGCTCCTGCC
CCTCCTGCTCCTGCCCCTCCTGCCCCTCCTGCCCCTCCTGCTCCTGCCCCTCCTCCTGCTCCTGCCCCTC
CTGCCCCTCCTGCCCCTCCTCCTGCTCCTGCCCCTCCTGCCCCTCCTCCTGCTCCTGCCCCTCCTCCTGC
TCCTGCCCCTCCTGCCCCTCCTGCCCCTCCTGCCCCTCCTGCCCCTCCTCCTGCTCCTGCCCCTCCTCCT
GCTCCTGCCCCTCCTGCCCCTCCTGCTCCTGCCCCTCCTGCCCCTCCTGCTCCTGCCCCTCCTGCCCCTC
CTCCTGCTCCTGCCCCTCCTGCCCCTCCTGCCCCTCCTCCTGCTCCTGCCCCTCCTCCTGCTCCTGCCCC
TCCTGCCCCTCCTGCCCCTCCTGCCCCTCCTCCTGCTCCTGCCCCTCCTCCTGCTCCTGCCCCTCCTGCT
CCTGCCCCTCCCGCTCCTGCTCCTGCTCCTGTTCCACCGTGGGTCCCTTTGCAGCCAATGCAACTTGGAC
GTTTTTGGGGTCTCCGGACACCATCTCTATGTCTTGGCCCTGATCCTGAGCCGCCCGGGGCTCCTGGTCT
TCCGCCTCCTCGTCCTCGTCCTCTTCCCCGTCCTCGTCCATGGTTATCACCCCCTCTTCTTTGAGGTCCA
CTGCCGCCGGAGCCTTCTGGTCCAGATGTGTCTCCCTTCTCTCCTAGGCCATTTCCAGGTCCTGTACCTG
GCCCCTCGTCAGACATGATTCACACTAAAAGAGATCAATAGACATCTTTATTAGACGACGCTCAGTGAAT
ACAGGGAGTGCAGACTCCTGCCCCCTCCAACAGCCCCCCCACCCTCATCCCCTTCATGGTCGCTGTCAGA
CAGATCCAGGTCTGAAAATTCCCCATCCTCCGAACCATCCTCGTCCTCATCACCAATTACTCGCAGCCCG
GAAAACTCCCGCTGAACATCCTCAAGATTTGCGTCCTGAGCCTCAAGCCAGGCCTCAAATTCCTCGTCCC
CCTTTTTGCTGGACGGTAGGGATGGGGATTCTCGGGACCCCTCCTCTTCCTCTTCAAGGTCACCAGACAG
AGATGCTACTGGGGCAACGGAAGAAAAGCTGGGTGCGGCCTGTGAGGATCAGCTTATCGATGATAAGCTG
TCAAACATGAGAATTCTTGAAGACGAAAGGGCCTCGTGATACGCCTATTTTTATAGGTTAATGTCATGAT
AATAATGGTTTCTTAGACGTCAGGTGGCACTTTTCGGGGAAATGTGCGCGGAACCCCTATTTGTTTATTT
TTCTAAATACATTCAAATATGTATCCGCTCATGAGACAATAACCCTGATAAATGCTTCAATAATATTGAA
AAAGGAAGAGTATGAGTATTCAACATTTCCGTGTCGCCCTTATTCCCTTTTTTGCGGCATTTTGCCTTCC
TGTTTTTGCTCACCCAGAAACGCTGGTGAAAGTAAAAGATGCTGAAGATCAGTTGGGTGCACGAGTGGGT
TACATCGAACTGGATCTCAACAGCGGTAAGATCCTTGAGAGTTTTCGCCCCGAAGAACGTTTTCCAATGA
TGAGCACTTTTAAAGTTCTGCTATGTGGCGCGGTATTATCCCGTGTTGACGCCGGGCAAGAGCAACTCGG
TCGCCGCATACACTATTCTCAGAATGACTTGGTTGAGTACTCACCAGTCACAGAAAAGCATCTTACGGAT
GGCATGACAGTAAGAGAATTATGCAGTGCTGCCATAACCATGAGTGATAACACTGCGGCCAACTTACTTC
TGACAACGATCGGAGGACCGAAGGAGCTAACCGCTTTTTTGCACAACATGGGGGATCATGTAACTCGCCT
TGATCGTTGGGAACCGGAGCTGAATGAAGCCATACCAAACGACGAGCGTGACACCACGATGCCTGCAGCA
ATGGCAACAACGTTGCGCAAACTATTAACTGGCGAACTACTTACTCTAGCTTCCCGGCAACAATTAATAG
ACTGGATGGAGGCGGATAAAGTTGCAGGACCACTTCTGCGCTCGGCCCTTCCGGCTGGCTGGTTTATTGC
TGATAAATCTGGAGCCGGTGAGCGTGGGTCTCGCGGTATCATTGCAGCACTGGGGCCAGATGGTAAGCCC
TCCCGTATCGTAGTTATCTACACGACGGGGAGTCAGGCAACTATGGATGAACGAAATAGACAGATCGCTG
AGATAGGTGCCTCACTGATTAAGCATTGGTAACTGTCAGACCAAGTTTACTCATATATACTTTAGATTGA
TTTAAAACTTCATTTTTAATTTAAAAGGATCTAGGTGAAGATCCTTTTTGATAATCTCATGACCAAAATC
CCTTAACGTGAGTTTTCGTTCCACTGAGCGTCAGACCCCGTAGAAAAGATCAAAGGATCTTCTTGAGATC
CTTTTTTTCTGCGCGTAATCTGCTGCTTGCAAACAAAAAAACCACCGCTACCAGCGGTGGTTTGTTTGCC
GGATCAAGAGCTACCAACTCTTTTTCCGAAGGTAACTGGCTTCAGCAGAGCGCAGATACCAAATACTGTC
CTTCTAGTGTAGCCGTAGTTAGGCCACCACTTCAAGAACTCTGTAGCACCGCCTACATACCTCGCTCTGC
TAATCCTGTTACCAGTGGCTGCTGCCAGTGGCGATAAGTCGTGTCTTACCGGGTTGGACTCAAGACGATA
GTTACCGGATAAGGCGCAGCGGTCGGGCTGAACGGGGGGTTCGTGCACACAGCCCAGCTTGGAGCGAACG
ACCTACACCGAACTGAGATACCTACAGCGTGAGCTATGAGAAAGCGCCACGCTTCCCGAAGGGAGAAAGG
CGGACAGGTATCCGGTAAGCGGCAGGGTCGGAACAGGAGAGCGCACGAGGGAGCTTCCAGGGGGAAACGC
CTGGTATCTTTATAGTCCTGTCGGGTTTCGCCACCTCTGACTTGAGCGTCGATTTTTGTGATGCTCGTCA
GGGGGGCGGAGCCTATGGAAAAACGCCAGCAACGCGGCCTTTTTACGGTTCCTGGCCTTTTGCTGGCCTT
GAAGCTGTCCCTGATGGTCGTCATCTACCTGCCTGGACAGCATGGCCTGCAACGCGGGCATCCCGATGCC
GCCGGAAGCGAGAAGAATCATAATGGGGAAGGCCATCCAGCCTCGCGTCGCGAACGCCAGCAAGACGTAG
CCCAGCGCGTCGGCCCCGAGATGCGCCGCGTGCGGCTGCTGGAGATGGCGGACGCGATGGATATGTTCTG
CCAAGGGTTGGTTTGCGCATTCACAGTTCTCCGCAAGAATTGATTGGCTCCAATTCTTGGAGTGGTGAAT
CCGTTAGCGAGGTGCCGCCCTGCTTCATCCCCGTGGCCCGTTGCTCGCGTTTGCTGGCGGTGTCCCCGGA
AGAAATATATTTGCATGTCTTTAGTTCTATGATGACACAAACCCCGCCCAGCGTCTTGTCATTGGCGAAT
TCGAACACGCAGATGCAGTCGGGGCGGCGCGGTCCGAGGTCCACTTCGCATATTAAGGTGACGCGTGTGG
CCTCGAACACCGAGCGACCCTGCAGCGACCCGCTTAACAGCGTCAACAGCGTGCCGCAGATCCCGGGGGG
CAATGAGATATGAAAAAGCCTGAACTCACCGCGACGTCTGTCGAGAAGTTTCTGATCGAAAAGTTCGACA
GCGTCTCCGACCTGATGCAGCTCTCGGAGGGCGAAGAATCTCGTGCTTTCAGCTTCGATGTAGGAGGGCG
TGGATATGTCCTGCGGGTAAATAGCTGCGCCGATGGTTTCTACAAAGATCGTTATGTTTATCGGCACTTT
GCATCGGCCGCGCTCCCGATTCCGGAAGTGCTTGACATTGGGGAATTCAGCGAGAGCCTGACCTATTGCA
TCTCCCGCCGTGCACAGGGTGTCACGTTGCAAGACCTGCCTGAAACCGAACTGCCCGCTGTTCTGCAGCC
GGTCGCGGAGGCCATGGATGCGATCGCTGCGGCCGATCTTAGCCAGACGAGCGGGTTCGGCCCATTCGGA
CCGCAAGGAATCGGTCAATACACTACATGGCGTGATTTCATATGCGCGATTGCTGATCCCCATGTGTATC
ACTGGCAAACTGTGATGGACGACACCGTCAGTGCGTCCGTCGCGCAGGCTCTCGATGAGCTGATGCTTTG
GGCCGAGGACTGCCCCGAAGTCCGGCACCTCGTGCACGCGGATTTCGGCTCCAACAATGTCCTGACGGAC
AATGGCCGCATAACAGCGGTCATTGACTGGAGCGAGGCGATGTTCGGGGATTCCCAATACGAGGTCGCCA
ACATCTTCTTCTGGAGGCCGTGGTTGGCTTGTATGGAGCAGCAGACGCGCTACTTCGAGCGGAGGCATCC
GGAGCTTGCAGGATCGCCGCGGCTCCGGGCGTATATGCTCCGCATTGGTCTTGACCAACTCTATCAGAGC
TTGGTTGACGGCAATTTCGATGATGCAGCTTGGGCGCAGGGTCGATGCGACGCAATCGTCCGATCCGGAG
CCGGGACTGTCGGGCGTACACAAATCGCCCGCAGAAGCGCGGCCGTCTGGACCGATGGCTGTGTAGAAGT
ACTCGCCGATAGTGGAAACCGACGCCCCAGCACTCGTCCGGATCGGGAGATGGGGGAGGCTAACTGAAAC
ACGGAAGGAGACAATACCGGAAGGAACCCGCGCTATGACGGCAATAAAAAGACAGAATAAAACGCACGGG
TGTTGGGTCGTTTGTTCATAAACGCGGGGTTCGGTCCCAGGGCTGGCACTCTGTCGATACCCCACCGAGA
CCCCATTGGGGCCAATACGCCCGCGTTTCTTCCTTTTCCCCACCCCACCCCCCAAGTTCGGGTGAAGGCC
CAGGGCTCGCAGCCAACGTCGGGGCGGCAGGCCCTGCCATAGCCACTGGCCCCGTGGGTTAGGGACGGGG
TCCCCCATGGGGAATGGTTTATGGTTCGTGGGGGTTATTATTTTGGGCGTTGCGTGGGGTCAGGTCCACG
ACTGGACTGAGCAGACAGACCCATGGTTTTTGGATGGCCTGGGCATGGACCGCATGTACTGGCGCGACAC
GAACACCGGGCGTCTGTGGCTGCCAAACACCCCCGACCCCCAAAAACCACCGCGCGGATTTCTGGCGTGC
CAAGCTAGTCGACCAATTCTCATGTTTGACAGCTTATCATCGCAGATCCGGGCAACGTTGTTGCCATTGC
TGCAGGCGCAGAACTGGTAGGTATGGAAGATCTATACATTGAATCAATATTGGCAATTAGCCATATTAGT
CATTGGTTATATAGCATAAATCAATATTGGCTATTGGCCATTGCATACGTTGTATCTATATCATAATATG
TACATTTATATTGGCTCATGTCCAATATGACCGCCATGTT
