Features (pLannotate 1.2.2; 22 found; start..end, strand, type, name):
      4..383     +  enhancer       CMV enhancer: human cytomegalovirus immediate early enhancer
    385..584     +  promoter       CMV promoter: human cytomegalovirus (CMV) immediate early promoter
    716..1720    +  CDS            GCAB_MOUSE: Experimental evidence at protein level: Swiss-Prot protein existence level 1. From Mus musculus (Mouse).
   1728..1862    -  polyA_signal   SV40 poly(A) signal: SV40 polyadenylation signal
   1885..1968    -  CDS            large T antigen (fragment): large T antigen from SV40 (simian virus 40)
   1971..2011    +  CDS            rop (fragment): Rop protein, which maintains plasmids at low copy number; rop
   2123..2141    -  misc_feature   MCS (fragment): pUC18/19 multiple cloning site
   2587..4376    -  rep_origin     oriP: Epstein-Barr virus oriP replication origin (Yates et al., 2000)
   4377..4595    -  CDS            gL (fragment): GL_EBVB9 - Experimental evidence at protein level: Swiss-Prot protein existence level 1. The heterodimer glycoprotein H-glycoprotein L is required for the fusion of viral and plasma membranes leading to virus entry into the host cell. Acts as a functional inhibitor of gH and maintains gH in an inhibited form. Upon binding to host integrins, gL dissociates from gH leading to activation of the viral fusion glycoproteins gB and gH. Fusion of EBV with B-lymphocytes requires the additional receptor- binding protein gp42, which forms a complex with gH/gL. The heterodimer gH/gL targets also host EPHA
   4678..6603    -  CDS            EBNA1: Epstein-Barr nuclear antigen 1, also known as EBNA-1 crucial for latent viral infection, and for episomal amplification of vectors containing the oriP origin (Okita et al., 2013)
   6641..6985    -  CDS            BRRF2_EBVB9 (fragment): Protein inferred from homology: Swiss-Prot protein existence level 3. From Epstein-Barr virus (strain B95-8) (HHV-4) (Human herpesvirus 4).
   6988..7011    -  promoter       tet promoter (fragment): E. coli promoter for tetracycline efflux protein gene
   7124..7228    +  promoter       AmpR promoter: bla
   7229..8089    +  CDS            AmpR: β-lactamase; bla; confers resistance to ampicillin, carbenicillin, and related antibiotics
   8260..8848    +  rep_origin     ori: high-copy-number ColE1/pMB1/pBR322/pUC origin of replication
   8894..9052    -  CDS            TcR (fragment): tetracycline efflux protein; tet; confers resistance to tetracycline
   9173..9373    -  CDS            MDV035 (fragment): UL24_GAHVM - Protein inferred from homology: Swiss-Prot protein existence level 3. May play a role in the dispersal of host nucleolin from the nucleolus throughout the nucleus leading to a decrease in ribosome biogenesis. From Gallid herpesvirus 2 (strain Chicken/Md5/ATCC VR-987) (GaHV-2) (Marek's disease herpesvirus type 1).
   9362..9424    +  promoter       Mini-TK promoter: minimal herpes simplex virus (HSV) thymidine kinase promoter
   9467..10504   +  CDS            HygR: hygromycin B phosphotransferase confers resistance to hygromycin
  10546..10594   +  polyA_signal   HSV TK poly(A) signal: herpes simplex virus thymidine kinase polyadenylation signal (Cole and Stacy, 1985)
  10794..11018   +  CDS            gH (fragment): GH_HHV11 - Experimental evidence at protein level: Swiss-Prot protein existence level 1. The heterodimer glycoprotein H-glycoprotein L is required for the fusion of viral and plasma membranes leading to virus entry into the host cell. Following initial binding to host receptor, membrane fusion is mediated by the fusion machinery composed of gB and the heterodimer gH/gL. May also be involved in the fusion between the virion envelope and the outer nuclear membrane during virion morphogenesis. From Human herpesvirus 1 (strain 17) (HHV-1) (Human herpes simplex virus 1).
  11049..11074   -  CDS            bla(M) (fragment): β-lactamase lacking the signal sequence; bla(M); allows cytosolic expression of β-lactamase
>Addgene plasmid #104580 | pRVL-2 | analyzer sequence | sequence record 198604
GTTGACATTGATTATTGACTAGTTATTAATAGTAATCAATTACGGGGTCATTAGTTCATAGCCCATATAT
GGAGTTCCGCGTTACATAACTTACGGTAAATGGCCCGCCTGGCTGACCGCCCAACGACCCCCGCCCATTG
ACGTCAATAATGACGTATGTTCCCATAGTAACGCCAATAGGGACTTTCCATTGACGTCAATGGGTGGAGT
ATTTACGGTAAACTGCCCACTTGGCAGTACATCAAGTGTATCATATGCCAAGTCCGCCCCCTATTGACGT
CAATGACGGTAAATGGCCCGCCTGGCATTATGCCCAGTACATGACCTTACGGGACTTTCCTACTTGGCAG
TACATCTACGTATTAGTCATCGCTATTACCATGGTGATGCGGTTTTGGCAGTACACCAATGGGCGTGGAT
AGCGGTTTGACTCACGGGGATTTCCAAGTCTCCACCCCATTGACGTCAATGGGAGTTTGTTTTGGCACCA
AAATCAACGGGACTTTCCAAAATGTCGTAATAACCCCGCCCCGTTGACGCAAATGGGCGGTAGGCGTGTA
CGGTGGGAGGTCTATATAAGCAGAGCTCGTTTAGTGAACCGTCAGATCTCTAGAAGCTGGGTACCGCCGC
CACCATGGGCTGGAGCTGCATCATCCTGTTCCTGGTGGCCACCGCCACCGGCGTGCACAGCGAAGAGCTA
CAGAGTGAGCTCTTCGCCAAGACCACCGCCCCCAGCGTGTACCCCCTGGCCCCCGTGTGCGGCGGCACCA
CCGGCAGCAGCGTGACCCTGGGCTGCCTGGTGAAGGGCTACTTCCCCGAGCCCGTGACCCTGACCTGGAA
CAGCGGCAGCCTGAGCAGCGGCGTGCACACCTTCCCCGCCCTGCTGCAGAGCGGCCTGTACACCCTGAGC
AGCAGCGTGACCGTGACCAGCAACACCTGGCCCAGCCAGACCATCACCTGCAACGTGGCCCACCCCGCCA
GCAGCACCAAGGTGGACAAGAAGATCGAGCCTAGGGTGCCCATCACCCAGAACCCCTGCCCCCCTCTGAA
GGAGTGCCCACCCTGCGCCGCCCCCGACCTGCTGGGCGGCCCCAGCGTGTTCATCTTCCCCCCCAAGATC
AAGGACGTGCTGATGATCAGCCTGAGCCCCATGGTGACCTGCGTGGTGGTGGACGTGAGCGAGGACGACC
CCGACGTGCAGATCAGCTGGTTCGTGAACAACGTGGAGGTGCACACCGCCCAGACCCAGACCCACAGGGA
GGACTACAACAGCACCCTGAGGGTGGTGAGCGCCCTGCCCATCCAGCACCAGGACTGGATGAGCGGCAAG
GAGTTCAAGTGCAAGGTGAACAACAGGGCCCTGCCAAGCCCTATCGAGAAGACCATCAGCAAGCCCAGGG
GCCCCGTGAGGGCCCCCCAGGTGTACGTGCTGCCTCCCCCAGCCGAGGAGATGACCAAGAAGGAGTTCAG
CCTGACCTGCATGATCACCGGCTTCCTGCCCGCCGAGATCGCCGTGGACTGGACCAGCAACGGCAGGACC
GAGCAGAACTACAAGAACACCGCCACCGTGCTGGACAGCGACGGCAGCTACTTCATGTACAGCAAGCTGA
GGGTGCAGAAAAGCACCTGGGAGAGGGGCAGCCTGTTCGCCTGCAGCGTGGTGCACGAGGGCCTGCACAA
CCACCTGACCACCAAGACCATCAGCAGGAGCCTGGGCAAGTGATAAGGATCCAGACATGATAAGATACAT
TGATGAGTTTGGACAAACCACAACTAGAATGCAGTGAAAAAAATGCTTTATTTGTGAAATTTGTGATGCT
ATTGCTTTATTTGTAACCATTATAAGCTGCAATAAACAAGTTAACAACAACAATTGCATTCATTTTATGT
TTCAGGTTCAGGGGGAGGTGTGGGAGGTTTTTTAAAGCAAGTAAAACCTCTACAAATGTGGTATGGCTGA
TTATGATCCGGCTGCCTCGCGCGTTTCGGTGATGACGGTGAAAACCTCTGACACATGCAGCTCCCGGAGA
CGGTCACAGCTTGTCTGTAAGCGGATGCCGGGAGCAGACAAGCCCGTCAGGGCGCGTCAGCGGGTGTTGG
CGGGTGTCGGGGCGCAGCCATGAGGTCGACTCTAGAGGATCGATCCCCGCCCCGGACGAACTAAACCTGA
CTACGACATCTCTGCCCCTTCTTCGCGGGGCAGTGCATGTAATCCCTTCAGTTGGTTGGTACAACTTGCC
AACTGGGCCCTGTTCCACATGTGACACGGGGGGGGACCAAACACAAAGGGGTTCTCTGACTGTAGTTGAC
ATCCTTATAAATGGATGTGCACATTTGCCAACACTGAGTGGCTTTCATCCTGGAGCAGACTTTGCAGTCT
GTGGACTGCAACACAACATTGCCTTTATGTGTAACTCTTGGCTGAAGCTCTTACACCAATGCTGGGGGAC
ATGTACCTCCCAGGGGCCCAGGAAGACTACGGGAGGCTACACCAACGTCAATCAGAGGGGCCTGTGTAGC
TACCGATAAGCGGACCCTCAAGAGGGCATTAGCAATAGTGTTTATAAGGCCCCCTTGTTAACCCTAAACG
GGTAGCATATGCTTCCCGGGTAGTAGTATATACTATCCAGACTAACCCTAATTCAATAGCATATGTTACC
CAACGGGAAGCATATGCTATCGAATTAGGGTTAGTAAAAGGGTCCTAAGGAACAGCGATATCTCCCACCC
CATGAGCTGTCACGGTTTTATTTACATGGGGTCAGGATTCCACGAGGGTAGTGAACCATTTTAGTCACAA
GGGCAGTGGCTGAAGATCAAGGAGCGGGCAGTGAACTCTCCTGAATCTTCGCCTGCTTCTTCATTCTCCT
TCGTTTAGCTAATAGAATAACTGCTGAGTTGTGAACAGTAAGGTGTATGTGAGGTGCTCGAAAACAAGGT
TTCAGGTGACGCCCCCAGAATAAAATTTGGACGGGGGGTTCAGTGGTGGCATTGTGCTATGACACCAATA
TAACCCTCACAAACCCCTTGGGCAATAAATACTAGTGTAGGAATGAAACATTCTGAATATCTTTAACAAT
AGAAATCCATGGGGTGGGGACAAGCCGTAAAGACTGGATGTCCATCTCACACGAATTTATGGCTATGGGC
AACACATAATCCTAGTGCAATATGATACTGGGGTTATTAAGATGTGTCCCAGGCAGGGACCAAGACAGGT
GAACCATGTTGTTACACTCTATTTGTAACAAGGGGAAAGAGAGTGGACGCCGACAGCAGCGGACTCCACT
GGTTGTCTCTAACACCCCCGAAAATTAAACGGGGCTCCACGCCAATGGGGCCCATAAACAAAGACAAGTG
GCCACTCTTTTTTTTGAAATTGTGGAGTGGGGGCACGCGTCAGCCCCCACACGCCGCCCTGCGGTTTTGG
ACTGTAAAATAAGGGTGTAATAACTTGGCTGATTGTAACCCCGCTAACCACTGCGGTCAAACCACTTGCC
CACAAAACCACTAATGGCACCCCGGGGAATACCTGCATAAGTAGGTGGGCGGGCCAAGATAGGGGCGCGA
TTGCTGCGATCTGGAGGACAAATTACACACACTTGCGCCTGAGCGCCAAGCACAGGGTTGTTGGTCCTCA
TATTCACGAGGTCGCTGAGAGCACGGTGGGCTAATGTTGCCATGGGTAGCATATACTACCCAAATATCTG
GATAGCATATGCTATCCTAATCTATATCTGGGTAGCATAGGCTATCCTAATCTATATCTGGGTAGCATAT
GCTATCCTAATCTATATCTGGGTAGTATATGCTATCCTAATTTATATCTGGGTAGCATAGGCTATCCTAA
TCTATATCTGGGTAGCATATGCTATCCTAATCTATATCTGGGTAGTATATGCTATCCTAATCTGTATCCG
GGTAGCATATGCTATCCTAATAGAGATTAGGGTAGTATATGCTATCCTAATTTATATCTGGGTAGCATAT
ACTACCCAAATATCTGGATAGCATATGCTATCCTAATCTATATCTGGGTAGCATATGCTATCCTAATCTA
TATCTGGGTAGCATAGGCTATCCTAATCTATATCTGGGTAGCATATGCTATCCTAATCTATATCTGGGTA
GTATATGCTATCCTAATTTATATCTGGGTAGCATAGGCTATCCTAATCTATATCTGGGTAGCATATGCTA
TCCTAATCTATATCTGGGTAGTATATGCTATCCTAATCTGTATCCGGGTAGCATATGCTATCCTCATGCA
TATACAGTCAGCATATGATACCCAGTAGTAGAGTGGGAGTGCTATCCTTTGCATATGCCGCCACCTCCCA
AGGGGGCGTGAATTTTCGCTGCTTGTCCTTTTCCTGCTGGTTGCTCCCATTCTTAGGTGAATTTAAGGAG
GCCAGGCTAAAGCCGTCGCATGTCTGATTGCTCACCAGGTAAATGTCGCTAATGTTTTCCAACGCGAGAA
GGTGTTGAGCGCGGAGCTGAGTGACGTGACAACATGGGTATGCCCAATTGCCCCATGTTGGGAGGACGAA
AATGGTGACAAGACAGATGGCCAGAAATACACCAACAGCACGCATGATGTCTACTGGGGATTTATTCTTT
AGTGCGGGGGAATACACGGCTTTTAATACGATTGAGGGCGTCTCCTAACAAGTTACATCACTCCTGCCCT
TCCTCACCCTCATCTCCATCACCTCCTTCATCTCCGTCATCTCCGTCATCACCCTCCGCGGCAGCCCCTT
CCACCATAGGTGGAAACCAGGGAGGCAAATCTACTCCATCGTCAAAGCTGCACACAGTCACCCTGATATT
GCAGGTAGGAGCGGGCTTTGTCATAACAAGGTCCTTAATCGCATCCTTCAAAACCTCAGCAAATATATGA
GTTTGTAAAAAGACCATGAAATAACAGACAATGGACTCCCTTAGCGGGCCAGGTTGTGGGCCGGGTCCAG
GGGCCATTCCAAAGGGGAGACGACTCAATGGTGTAAGACGACATTGTGGAATAGCAAGGGCAGTTCCTCG
CCTTAGGTTGTAAAGGGAGGTCTTACTACCTCCATATACGAACACACCGGCGACCCAAGTTCCTTCGTCG
GTAGTCCTTTCTACGTGACTCCTAGCCAGGAGAGCTCTTAAACCTTCTGCAATGTTCTCAAATTTCGGGT
TGGAACCTCCTTGACCACGATGCTTTCCAAACCACCCTCCTTTTTTGCGCCTGCCTCCATCACCCTGACC
CCGGGGTCCAGTGCTTGGGCCTTCTCCTGGGTCATCTGCGGGGCCCTGCTCTATCGCTCCCGGGGGCACG
TCAGGCTCACCATCTGGGCCACCTTCTTGGTGGTATTCAAAATAATCGGCTTCCCCTACAGGGTGGAAAA
ATGGCCTTCTACCTGGAGGGGGCCTGCGCGGTGGAGACCCGGATGATGATGACTGACTACTGGGACTCCT
GGGCCTCTTTTCTCCACGTCCACGACCTCTCCCCCTGGCTCTTTCACGACTTCCCCCCCTGGCTCTTTCA
CGTCCTCTACCCCGGCGGCCTCCACTACCTCCTCGACCCCGGCCTCCACTACCTCCTCGACCCCGGCCTC
CACTGCCTCCTCGACCCCGGCCTCCACCTCCTGCTCCTGCCCCTCCTGCTCCTGCCCCTCCTCCTGCTCC
TGCCCCTCCTGCCCCTCCTGCTCCTGCCCCTCCTGCCCCTCCTGCTCCTGCCCCTCCTGCCCCTCCTGCT
CCTGCCCCTCCTGCCCCTCCTCCTGCTCCTGCCCCTCCTGCCCCTCCTCCTGCTCCTGCCCCTCCTGCCC
CTCCTGCTCCTGCCCCTCCTGCCCCTCCTGCTCCTGCCCCTCCTGCCCCTCCTGCTCCTGCCCCTCCTGC
TCCTGCCCCTCCTGCTCCTGCCCCTCCTGCTCCTGCCCCTCCTGCCCCTCCTGCCCCTCCTCCTGCTCCT
GCCCCTCCTGCTCCTGCCCCTCCTGCCCCTCCTGCCCCTCCTGCTCCTGCCCCTCCTCCTGCTCCTGCCC
CTCCTGCCCCTCCTGCCCCTCCTCCTGCTCCTGCCCCTCCTGCCCCTCCTCCTGCTCCTGCCCCTCCTCC
TGCTCCTGCCCCTCCTGCCCCTCCTGCCCCTCCTCCTGCTCCTGCCCCTCCTGCCCCTCCTCCTGCTCCT
GCCCCTCCTCCTGCTCCTGCCCCTCCTGCCCCTCCTGCCCCTCCTCCTGCTCCTGCCCCTCCTCCTGCTC
CTGCCCCTCCTGCCCCTCCTGCCCCTCCTGCCCCTCCTCCTGCTCCTGCCCCTCCTCCTGCTCCTGCCCC
TCCTGCTCCTGCCCCTCCCGCTCCTGCTCCTGCTCCTGTTCCACCGTGGGTCCCTTTGCAGCCAATGCAA
CTTGGACGTTTTTGGGGTCTCCGGACACCATCTCTATGTCTTGGCCCTGATCCTGAGCCGCCCGGGGCTC
CTGGTCTTCCGCCTCCTCGTCCTCGTCCTCTTCCCCGTCCTCGTCCATGGTTATCACCCCCTCTTCTTTG
AGGTCCACTGCCGCCGGAGCCTTCTGGTCCAGATGTGTCTCCCTTCTCTCCTAGGCCATTTCCAGGTCCT
GTACCTGGCCCCTCGTCAGACATGATTCACACTAAAAGAGATCAATAGACATCTTTATTAGACGACGCTC
AGTGAATACAGGGAGTGCAGACTCCTGCCCCCTCCAACAGCCCCCCCACCCTCATCCCCTTCATGGTCGC
TGTCAGACAGATCCAGGTCTGAAAATTCCCCATCCTCCGAACCATCCTCGTCCTCATCACCAATTACTCG
CAGCCCGGAAAACTCCCGCTGAACATCCTCAAGATTTGCGTCCTGAGCCTCAAGCCAGGCCTCAAATTCC
TCGTCCCCCTTTTTGCTGGACGGTAGGGATGGGGATTCTCGGGACCCCTCCTCTTCCTCTTCAAGGTCAC
CAGACAGAGATGCTACTGGGGCAACGGAAGAAAAGCTGGGTGCGGCCTGTGAGGATCAGCTTATCGATGA
TAAGCTGTCAAACATGAGAATTCTTGAAGACGAAAGGGCCTCGTGATACGCCTATTTTTATAGGTTAATG
TCATGATAATAATGGTTTCTTAGACGTCAGGTGGCACTTTTCGGGGAAATGTGCGCGGAACCCCTATTTG
TTTATTTTTCTAAATACATTCAAATATGTATCCGCTCATGAGACAATAACCCTGATAAATGCTTCAATAA
TATTGAAAAAGGAAGAGTATGAGTATTCAACATTTCCGTGTCGCCCTTATTCCCTTTTTTGCGGCATTTT
GCCTTCCTGTTTTTGCTCACCCAGAAACGCTGGTGAAAGTAAAAGATGCTGAAGATCAGTTGGGTGCACG
AGTGGGTTACATCGAACTGGATCTCAACAGCGGTAAGATCCTTGAGAGTTTTCGCCCCGAAGAACGTTTT
CCAATGATGAGCACTTTTAAAGTTCTGCTATGTGGCGCGGTATTATCCCGTGTTGACGCCGGGCAAGAGC
AACTCGGTCGCCGCATACACTATTCTCAGAATGACTTGGTTGAGTACTCACCAGTCACAGAAAAGCATCT
TACGGATGGCATGACAGTAAGAGAATTATGCAGTGCTGCCATAACCATGAGTGATAACACTGCGGCCAAC
TTACTTCTGACAACGATCGGAGGACCGAAGGAGCTAACCGCTTTTTTGCACAACATGGGGGATCATGTAA
CTCGCCTTGATCGTTGGGAACCGGAGCTGAATGAAGCCATACCAAACGACGAGCGTGACACCACGATGCC
TGCAGCAATGGCAACAACGTTGCGCAAACTATTAACTGGCGAACTACTTACTCTAGCTTCCCGGCAACAA
TTAATAGACTGGATGGAGGCGGATAAAGTTGCAGGACCACTTCTGCGCTCGGCCCTTCCGGCTGGCTGGT
TTATTGCTGATAAATCTGGAGCCGGTGAGCGTGGGTCTCGCGGTATCATTGCAGCACTGGGGCCAGATGG
TAAGCCCTCCCGTATCGTAGTTATCTACACGACGGGGAGTCAGGCAACTATGGATGAACGAAATAGACAG
ATCGCTGAGATAGGTGCCTCACTGATTAAGCATTGGTAACTGTCAGACCAAGTTTACTCATATATACTTT
AGATTGATTTAAAACTTCATTTTTAATTTAAAAGGATCTAGGTGAAGATCCTTTTTGATAATCTCATGAC
CAAAATCCCTTAACGTGAGTTTTCGTTCCACTGAGCGTCAGACCCCGTAGAAAAGATCAAAGGATCTTCT
TGAGATCCTTTTTTTCTGCGCGTAATCTGCTGCTTGCAAACAAAAAAACCACCGCTACCAGCGGTGGTTT
GTTTGCCGGATCAAGAGCTACCAACTCTTTTTCCGAAGGTAACTGGCTTCAGCAGAGCGCAGATACCAAA
TACTGTCCTTCTAGTGTAGCCGTAGTTAGGCCACCACTTCAAGAACTCTGTAGCACCGCCTACATACCTC
GCTCTGCTAATCCTGTTACCAGTGGCTGCTGCCAGTGGCGATAAGTCGTGTCTTACCGGGTTGGACTCAA
GACGATAGTTACCGGATAAGGCGCAGCGGTCGGGCTGAACGGGGGGTTCGTGCACACAGCCCAGCTTGGA
GCGAACGACCTACACCGAACTGAGATACCTACAGCGTGAGCTATGAGAAAGCGCCACGCTTCCCGAAGGG
AGAAAGGCGGACAGGTATCCGGTAAGCGGCAGGGTCGGAACAGGAGAGCGCACGAGGGAGCTTCCAGGGG
GAAACGCCTGGTATCTTTATAGTCCTGTCGGGTTTCGCCACCTCTGACTTGAGCGTCGATTTTTGTGATG
CTCGTCAGGGGGGCGGAGCCTATGGAAAAACGCCAGCAACGCGGCCTTTTTACGGTTCCTGGCCTTTTGC
TGGCCTTGAAGCTGTCCCTGATGGTCGTCATCTACCTGCCTGGACAGCATGGCCTGCAACGCGGGCATCC
CGATGCCGCCGGAAGCGAGAAGAATCATAATGGGGAAGGCCATCCAGCCTCGCGTCGCGAACGCCAGCAA
GACGTAGCCCAGCGCGTCGGCCCCGAGATGCGCCGCGTGCGGCTGCTGGAGATGGCGGACGCGATGGATA
TGTTCTGCCAAGGGTTGGTTTGCGCATTCACAGTTCTCCGCAAGAATTGATTGGCTCCAATTCTTGGAGT
GGTGAATCCGTTAGCGAGGTGCCGCCCTGCTTCATCCCCGTGGCCCGTTGCTCGCGTTTGCTGGCGGTGT
CCCCGGAAGAAATATATTTGCATGTCTTTAGTTCTATGATGACACAAACCCCGCCCAGCGTCTTGTCATT
GGCGAATTCGAACACGCAGATGCAGTCGGGGCGGCGCGGTCCGAGGTCCACTTCGCATATTAAGGTGACG
CGTGTGGCCTCGAACACCGAGCGACCCTGCAGCGACCCGCTTAACAGCGTCAACAGCGTGCCGCAGATCC
CGGGGGGCAATGAGATATGAAAAAGCCTGAACTCACCGCGACGTCTGTCGAGAAGTTTCTGATCGAAAAG
TTCGACAGCGTCTCCGACCTGATGCAGCTCTCGGAGGGCGAAGAATCTCGTGCTTTCAGCTTCGATGTAG
GAGGGCGTGGATATGTCCTGCGGGTAAATAGCTGCGCCGATGGTTTCTACAAAGATCGTTATGTTTATCG
GCACTTTGCATCGGCCGCGCTCCCGATTCCGGAAGTGCTTGACATTGGGGAATTCAGCGAGAGCCTGACC
TATTGCATCTCCCGCCGTGCACAGGGTGTCACGTTGCAAGACCTGCCTGAAACCGAACTGCCCGCTGTTC
TGCAGCCGGTCGCGGAGGCCATGGATGCGATCGCTGCGGCCGATCTTAGCCAGACGAGCGGGTTCGGCCC
ATTCGGACCGCAAGGAATCGGTCAATACACTACATGGCGTGATTTCATATGCGCGATTGCTGATCCCCAT
GTGTATCACTGGCAAACTGTGATGGACGACACCGTCAGTGCGTCCGTCGCGCAGGCTCTCGATGAGCTGA
TGCTTTGGGCCGAGGACTGCCCCGAAGTCCGGCACCTCGTGCACGCGGATTTCGGCTCCAACAATGTCCT
GACGGACAATGGCCGCATAACAGCGGTCATTGACTGGAGCGAGGCGATGTTCGGGGATTCCCAATACGAG
GTCGCCAACATCTTCTTCTGGAGGCCGTGGTTGGCTTGTATGGAGCAGCAGACGCGCTACTTCGAGCGGA
GGCATCCGGAGCTTGCAGGATCGCCGCGGCTCCGGGCGTATATGCTCCGCATTGGTCTTGACCAACTCTA
TCAGAGCTTGGTTGACGGCAATTTCGATGATGCAGCTTGGGCGCAGGGTCGATGCGACGCAATCGTCCGA
TCCGGAGCCGGGACTGTCGGGCGTACACAAATCGCCCGCAGAAGCGCGGCCGTCTGGACCGATGGCTGTG
TAGAAGTACTCGCCGATAGTGGAAACCGACGCCCCAGCACTCGTCCGGATCGGGAGATGGGGGAGGCTAA
CTGAAACACGGAAGGAGACAATACCGGAAGGAACCCGCGCTATGACGGCAATAAAAAGACAGAATAAAAC
GCACGGGTGTTGGGTCGTTTGTTCATAAACGCGGGGTTCGGTCCCAGGGCTGGCACTCTGTCGATACCCC
ACCGAGACCCCATTGGGGCCAATACGCCCGCGTTTCTTCCTTTTCCCCACCCCACCCCCCAAGTTCGGGT
GAAGGCCCAGGGCTCGCAGCCAACGTCGGGGCGGCAGGCCCTGCCATAGCCACTGGCCCCGTGGGTTAGG
GACGGGGTCCCCCATGGGGAATGGTTTATGGTTCGTGGGGGTTATTATTTTGGGCGTTGCGTGGGGTCAG
GTCCACGACTGGACTGAGCAGACAGACCCATGGTTTTTGGATGGCCTGGGCATGGACCGCATGTACTGGC
GCGACACGAACACCGGGCGTCTGTGGCTGCCAAACACCCCCGACCCCCAAAAACCACCGCGCGGATTTCT
GGCGTGCCAAGCTAGTCGACCAATTCTCATGTTTGACAGCTTATCATCGCAGATCCGGGCAACGTTGTTG
CCATTGCTGCAGGCGCAGAACTGGTAGGTATGGAAGATCTATACATTGAATCAATATTGGCAATTAGCCA
TATTAGTCATTGGTTATATAGCATAAATCAATATTGGCTATTGGCCATTGCATACGTTGTATCTATATCA
TAATATGTACATTTATATTGGCTCATGTCCAATATGACCGCCAT
