Features (pLannotate 1.2.2; 22 found; start..end, strand, type, name):
    561..905     -  CDS            BRRF2_EBVB9 (fragment): Protein inferred from homology: Swiss-Prot protein existence level 3. From Epstein-Barr virus (strain B95-8) (HHV-4) (Human herpesvirus 4).
    908..931     -  promoter       tet promoter (fragment): E. coli promoter for tetracycline efflux protein gene
   1044..1148    +  promoter       AmpR promoter: bla
   1149..2009    +  CDS            AmpR: β-lactamase; bla; confers resistance to ampicillin, carbenicillin, and related antibiotics
   2180..2768    +  rep_origin     ori: high-copy-number ColE1/pMB1/pBR322/pUC origin of replication
   2814..2972    -  CDS            TcR (fragment): tetracycline efflux protein; tet; confers resistance to tetracycline
   3093..3293    -  CDS            MDV035 (fragment): UL24_GAHVM - Protein inferred from homology: Swiss-Prot protein existence level 3. May play a role in the dispersal of host nucleolin from the nucleolus throughout the nucleus leading to a decrease in ribosome biogenesis. From Gallid herpesvirus 2 (strain Chicken/Md5/ATCC VR-987) (GaHV-2) (Marek's disease herpesvirus type 1).
   3282..3344    +  promoter       Mini-TK promoter: minimal herpes simplex virus (HSV) thymidine kinase promoter
   3387..4424    +  CDS            HygR: hygromycin B phosphotransferase confers resistance to hygromycin
   4466..4514    +  polyA_signal   HSV TK poly(A) signal: herpes simplex virus thymidine kinase polyadenylation signal (Cole and Stacy, 1985)
   4714..4938    +  CDS            gH (fragment): GH_HHV11 - Experimental evidence at protein level: Swiss-Prot protein existence level 1. The heterodimer glycoprotein H-glycoprotein L is required for the fusion of viral and plasma membranes leading to virus entry into the host cell. Following initial binding to host receptor, membrane fusion is mediated by the fusion machinery composed of gB and the heterodimer gH/gL. May also be involved in the fusion between the virion envelope and the outer nuclear membrane during virion morphogenesis. From Human herpesvirus 1 (strain 17) (HHV-1) (Human herpes simplex virus 1).
   4969..4994    -  CDS            bla(M) (fragment): β-lactamase lacking the signal sequence; bla(M); allows cytosolic expression of β-lactamase
   5168..5547    +  enhancer       CMV enhancer: human cytomegalovirus immediate early enhancer
   5549..5748    +  promoter       CMV promoter: human cytomegalovirus (CMV) immediate early promoter
   5880..6884    +  CDS            GCAB_MOUSE: Experimental evidence at protein level: Swiss-Prot protein existence level 1. From Mus musculus (Mouse).
   6892..7026    -  polyA_signal   SV40 poly(A) signal: SV40 polyadenylation signal
   7049..7132    -  CDS            large T antigen (fragment): large T antigen from SV40 (simian virus 40)
   7135..7175    +  CDS            rop (fragment): Rop protein, which maintains plasmids at low copy number; rop
   7287..7305    -  misc_feature   MCS (fragment): pUC18/19 multiple cloning site
   7751..9540    -  rep_origin     oriP: Epstein-Barr virus oriP replication origin (Yates et al., 2000)
   9541..9759    -  CDS            gL (fragment): GL_EBVB9 - Experimental evidence at protein level: Swiss-Prot protein existence level 1. The heterodimer glycoprotein H-glycoprotein L is required for the fusion of viral and plasma membranes leading to virus entry into the host cell. Acts as a functional inhibitor of gH and maintains gH in an inhibited form. Upon binding to host integrins, gL dissociates from gH leading to activation of the viral fusion glycoproteins gB and gH. Fusion of EBV with B-lymphocytes requires the additional receptor- binding protein gp42, which forms a complex with gH/gL. The heterodimer gH/gL targets also host EPHA
   9842..523     -  CDS            EBNA1 (across the origin): Epstein-Barr nuclear antigen 1, also known as EBNA-1 crucial for latent viral infection, and for episomal amplification of vectors containing the oriP origin (Okita et al., 2013)
>Addgene plasmid #104580 | pRVL-2 Sequencing Result | analyzer sequence | sequence record 201621
CCCCTCCTCCTGCTCCTGCCCCTCCTCCCCCTCCTCCCCCTCCTCCTGCTCCTCCCCCTCCTGCCCCTCC
TCCTGCTCCTGCCCCTCCTCCTGCTCCTGCCCCTCCTGCCCCTCCTGCCCCTCCTCCTGCTCCTGCCCCT
CCTCCTGCTCCTGCCCCTCCTGCCCCTCCTGCCCCTCCTGCCCCTCCTCCTGCTCCTGCCCCTCCTCCTG
CTCCTGCCCCTCCTGCTCCTGCCCCTCCCGCTCCTGCTCCTGCTCCTGTTCCACCGTGGGTCCCTTTGCA
GCCAATGCAACTTGGACGTTTTTGGGGTCTCCGGACACCATCTCTATGTCTTGGCCCTGATCCTGAGCCG
CCCGGGGCTCCTGGTCTTCCGCCTCCTCGTCCTCGTCCTCTTCCCCGTCCTCGTCCATGGTTATCACCCC
CTCTTCTTTGAGGTCCACTGCCGCCGGAGCCTTCTGGTCCAGATGTGTCTCCCTTCTCTCCTAGGCCATT
TCCAGGTCCTGTACCTGGCCCCTCGTCAGACATGATTCACACTAAAAGAGATCAATAGACATCTTTATTA
GACGACGCTCAGTGAATACAGGGAGTGCAGACTCCTGCCCCCTCCAACAGCCCCCCCACCCTCATCCCCT
TCATGGTCGCTGTCAGACAGATCCAGGTCTGAAAATTCCCCATCCTCCGAACCATCCTCGTCCTCATCAC
CAATTACTCGCAGCCCGGAAAACTCCCGCTGAACATCCTCAAGATTTGCGTCCTGAGCCTCAAGCCAGGC
CTCAAATTCCTCGTCCCCCTTTTTGCTGGACGGTAGGGATGGGGATTCTCGGGACCCCTCCTCTTCCTCT
TCAAGGTCACCAGACAGAGATGCTACTGGGGCAACGGAAGAAAAGCTGGGTGCGGCCTGTGAGGATCAGC
TTATCGATGATAAGCTGTCAAACATGAGAATTCTTGAAGACGAAAGGGCCTCGTGATACGCCTATTTTTA
TAGGTTAATGTCATGATAATAATGGTTTCTTAGACGTCAGGTGGCACTTTTCGGGGAAATGTGCGCGGAA
CCCCTATTTGTTTATTTTTCTAAATACATTCAAATATGTATCCGCTCATGAGACAATAACCCTGATAAAT
GCTTCAATAATATTGAAAAAGGAAGAGTATGAGTATTCAACATTTCCGTGTCGCCCTTATTCCCTTTTTT
GCGGCATTTTGCCTTCCTGTTTTTGCTCACCCAGAAACGCTGGTGAAAGTAAAAGATGCTGAAGATCAGT
TGGGTGCACGAGTGGGTTACATCGAACTGGATCTCAACAGCGGTAAGATCCTTGAGAGTTTTCGCCCCGA
AGAACGTTTTCCAATGATGAGCACTTTTAAAGTTCTGCTATGTGGCGCGGTATTATCCCGTGTTGACGCC
GGGCAAGAGCAACTCGGTCGCCGCATACACTATTCTCAGAATGACTTGGTTGAGTACTCACCAGTCACAG
AAAAGCATCTTACGGATGGCATGACAGTAAGAGAATTATGCAGTGCTGCCATAACCATGAGTGATAACAC
TGCGGCCAACTTACTTCTGACAACGATCGGAGGACCGAAGGAGCTAACCGCTTTTTTGCACAACATGGGG
GATCATGTAACTCGCCTTGATCGTTGGGAACCGGAGCTGAATGAAGCCATACCAAACGACGAGCGTGACA
CCACGATGCCTGCAGCAATGGCAACAACGTTGCGCAAACTATTAACTGGCGAACTACTTACTCTAGCTTC
CCGGCAACAATTAATAGACTGGATGGAGGCGGATAAAGTTGCAGGACCACTTCTGCGCTCGGCCCTTCCG
GCTGGCTGGTTTATTGCTGATAAATCTGGAGCCGGTGAGCGTGGGTCTCGCGGTATCATTGCAGCACTGG
GGCCAGATGGTAAGCCCTCCCGTATCGTAGTTATCTACACGACGGGGAGTCAGGCAACTATGGATGAACG
AAATAGACAGATCGCTGAGATAGGTGCCTCACTGATTAAGCATTGGTAACTGTCAGACCAAGTTTACTCA
TATATACTTTAGATTGATTTAAAACTTCATTTTTAATTTAAAAGGATCTAGGTGAAGATCCTTTTTGATA
ATCTCATGACCAAAATCCCTTAACGTGAGTTTTCGTTCCACTGAGCGTCAGACCCCGTAGAAAAGATCAA
AGGATCTTCTTGAGATCCTTTTTTTCTGCGCGTAATCTGCTGCTTGCAAACAAAAAAACCACCGCTACCA
GCGGTGGTTTGTTTGCCGGATCAAGAGCTACCAACTCTTTTTCCGAAGGTAACTGGCTTCAGCAGAGCGC
AGATACCAAATACTGTCCTTCTAGTGTAGCCGTAGTTAGGCCACCACTTCAAGAACTCTGTAGCACCGCC
TACATACCTCGCTCTGCTAATCCTGTTACCAGTGGCTGCTGCCAGTGGCGATAAGTCGTGTCTTACCGGG
TTGGACTCAAGACGATAGTTACCGGATAAGGCGCAGCGGTCGGGCTGAACGGGGGGTTCGTGCACACAGC
CCAGCTTGGAGCGAACGACCTACACCGAACTGAGATACCTACAGCGTGAGCTATGAGAAAGCGCCACGCT
TCCCGAAGGGAGAAAGGCGGACAGGTATCCGGTAAGCGGCAGGGTCGGAACAGGAGAGCGCACGAGGGAG
CTTCCAGGGGGAAACGCCTGGTATCTTTATAGTCCTGTCGGGTTTCGCCACCTCTGACTTGAGCGTCGAT
TTTTGTGATGCTCGTCAGGGGGGCGGAGCCTATGGAAAAACGCCAGCAACGCGGCCTTTTTACGGTTCCT
GGCCTTTTGCTGGCCTTGAAGCTGTCCCTGATGGTCGTCATCTACCTGCCTGGACAGCATGGCCTGCAAC
GCGGGCATCCCGATGCCGCCGGAAGCGAGAAGAATCATAATGGGGAAGGCCATCCAGCCTCGCGTCGCGA
ACGCCAGCAAGACGTAGCCCAGCGCGTCGGCCCCGAGATGCGCCGCGTGCGGCTGCTGGAGATGGCGGAC
GCGATGGATATGTTCTGCCAAGGGTTGGTTTGCGCATTCACAGTTCTCCGCAAGAATTGATTGGCTCCAA
TTCTTGGAGTGGTGAATCCGTTAGCGAGGTGCCGCCCTGCTTCATCCCCGTGGCCCGTTGCTCGCGTTTG
CTGGCGGTGTCCCCGGAAGAAATATATTTGCATGTCTTTAGTTCTATGATGACACAAACCCCGCCCAGCG
TCTTGTCATTGGCGAATTCGAACACGCAGATGCAGTCGGGGCGGCGCGGTCCGAGGTCCACTTCGCATAT
TAAGGTGACGCGTGTGGCCTCGAACACCGAGCGACCCTGCAGCGACCCGCTTAACAGCGTCAACAGCGTG
CCGCAGATCCCGGGGGGCAATGAGATATGAAAAAGCCTGAACTCACCGCGACGTCTGTCGAGAAGTTTCT
GATCGAAAAGTTCGACAGCGTCTCCGACCTGATGCAGCTCTCGGAGGGCGAAGAATCTCGTGCTTTCAGC
TTCGATGTAGGAGGGCGTGGATATGTCCTGCGGGTAAATAGCTGCGCCGATGGTTTCTACAAAGATCGTT
ATGTTTATCGGCACTTTGCATCGGCCGCGCTCCCGATTCCGGAAGTGCTTGACATTGGGGAATTCAGCGA
GAGCCTGACCTATTGCATCTCCCGCCGTGCACAGGGTGTCACGTTGCAAGACCTGCCTGAAACCGAACTG
CCCGCTGTTCTGCAGCCGGTCGCGGAGGCCATGGATGCGATCGCTGCGGCCGATCTTAGCCAGACGAGCG
GGTTCGGCCCATTCGGACCGCAAGGAATCGGTCAATACACTACATGGCGTGATTTCATATGCGCGATTGC
TGATCCCCATGTGTATCACTGGCAAACTGTGATGGACGACACCGTCAGTGCGTCCGTCGCGCAGGCTCTC
GATGAGCTGATGCTTTGGGCCGAGGACTGCCCCGAAGTCCGGCACCTCGTGCACGCGGATTTCGGCTCCA
ACAATGTCCTGACGGACAATGGCCGCATAACAGCGGTCATTGACTGGAGCGAGGCGATGTTCGGGGATTC
CCAATACGAGGTCGCCAACATCTTCTTCTGGAGGCCGTGGTTGGCTTGTATGGAGCAGCAGACGCGCTAC
TTCGAGCGGAGGCATCCGGAGCTTGCAGGATCGCCGCGGCTCCGGGCGTATATGCTCCGCATTGGTCTTG
ACCAACTCTATCAGAGCTTGGTTGACGGCAATTTCGATGATGCAGCTTGGGCGCAGGGTCGATGCGACGC
AATCGTCCGATCCGGAGCCGGGACTGTCGGGCGTACACAAATCGCCCGCAGAAGCGCGGCCGTCTGGACC
GATGGCTGTGTAGAAGTACTCGCCGATAGTGGAAACCGACGCCCCAGCACTCGTCCGGATCGGGAGATGG
GGGAGGCTAACTGAAACACGGAAGGAGACAATACCGGAAGGAACCCGCGCTATGACGGCAATAAAAAGAC
AGAATAAAACGCACGGGTGTTGGGTCGTTTGTTCATAAACGCGGGGTTCGGTCCCAGGGCTGGCACTCTG
TCGATACCCCACCGAGACCCCATTGGGGCCAATACGCCCGCGTTTCTTCCTTTTCCCCACCCCACCCCCC
AAGTTCGGGTGAAGGCCCAGGGCTCGCAGCCAACGTCGGGGCGGCAGGCCCTGCCATAGCCACTGGCCCC
GTGGGTTAGGGACGGGGTCCCCCATGGGGAATGGTTTATGGTTCGTGGGGGTTATTATTTTGGGCGTTGC
GTGGGGTCAGGTCCACGACTGGACTGAGCAGACAGACCCATGGTTTTTGGATGGCCTGGGCATGGACCGC
ATGTACTGGCGCGACACGAACACCGGGCGTCTGTGGCTGCCAAACACCCCCGACCCCCAAAAACCACCGC
GCGGATTTCTGGCGTGCCAAGCTAGTCGACCAATTCTCATGTTTGACAGCTTATCATCGCAGATCCGGGC
AACGTTGTTGCCATTGCTGCAGGCGCAGAACTGGTAGGTATGGAAGATCTATACATTGAATCAATATTGG
CAATTAGCCATATTAGTCATTGGTTATATAGCATAAATCAATATTGGCTATTGGCCATTGCATACGTTGT
ATCTATATCATAATATGTACATTTATATTGGCTCATGTCCAATATGACCGCCATGTTGACATTGATTATT
GACTAGTTATTAATAGTAATCAATTACGGGGTCATTAGTTCATAGCCCATATATGGAGTTCCGCGTTACA
TAACTTACGGTAAATGGCCCGCCTGGCTGACCGCCCAACGACCCCCGCCCATTGACGTCAATAATGACGT
ATGTTCCCATAGTAACGCCAATAGGGACTTTCCATTGACGTCAATGGGTGGAGTATTTACGGTAAACTGC
CCACTTGGCAGTACATCAAGTGTATCATATGCCAAGTCCGCCCCCTATTGACGTCAATGACGGTAAATGG
CCCGCCTGGCATTATGCCCAGTACATGACCTTACGGGACTTTCCTACTTGGCAGTACATCTACGTATTAG
TCATCGCTATTACCATGGTGATGCGGTTTTGGCAGTACACCAATGGGCGTGGATAGCGGTTTGACTCACG
GGGATTTCCAAGTCTCCACCCCATTGACGTCAATGGGAGTTTGTTTTGGCACCAAAATCAACGGGACTTT
CCAAAATGTCGTAATAACCCCGCCCCGTTGACGCAAATGGGCGGTAGGCGTGTACGGTGGGAGGTCTATA
TAAGCAGAGCTCGTTTAGTGAACCGTCAGATCTCTAGAAGCTGGGTACCGCCGCCACCATGGGCTGGAGC
TGCATCATCCTGTTCCTGGTGGCCACCGCCACCGGCGTGCACAGCGAAGAGCTACAGAGTGAGCTCTTCG
CCAAGACCACCGCCCCCAGCGTGTACCCCCTGGCCCCCGTGTGCGGCGGCACCACCGGCAGCAGCGTGAC
CCTGGGCTGCCTGGTGAAGGGCTACTTCCCCGAGCCCGTGACCCTGACCTGGAACAGCGGCAGCCTGAGC
AGCGGCGTGCACACCTTCCCCGCCCTGCTGCAGAGCGGCCTGTACACCCTGAGCAGCAGCGTGACCGTGA
CCAGCAACACCTGGCCCAGCCAGACCATCACCTGCAACGTGGCCCACCCCGCCAGCAGCACCAAGGTGGA
CAAGAAGATCGAGCCTAGGGTGCCCATCACCCAGAACCCCTGCCCCCCTCTGAAGGAGTGCCCACCCTGC
GCCGCCCCCGACCTGCTGGGCGGCCCCAGCGTGTTCATCTTCCCCCCCAAGATCAAGGACGTGCTGATGA
TCAGCCTGAGCCCCATGGTGACCTGCGTGGTGGTGGACGTGAGCGAGGACGACCCCGACGTGCAGATCAG
CTGGTTCGTGAACAACGTGGAGGTGCACACCGCCCAGACCCAGACCCACAGGGAGGACTACAACAGCACC
CTGAGGGTGGTGAGCGCCCTGCCCATCCAGCACCAGGACTGGATGAGCGGCAAGGAGTTCAAGTGCAAGG
TGAACAACAGGGCCCTGCCAAGCCCTATCGAGAAGACCATCAGCAAGCCCAGGGGCCCCGTGAGGGCCCC
CCAGGTGTACGTGCTGCCTCCCCCAGCCGAGGAGATGACCAAGAAGGAGTTCAGCCTGACCTGCATGATC
ACCGGCTTCCTGCCCGCCGAGATCGCCGTGGACTGGACCAGCAACGGCAGGACCGAGCAGAACTACAAGA
ACACCGCCACCGTGCTGGACAGCGACGGCAGCTACTTCATGTACAGCAAGCTGAGGGTGCAGAAAAGCAC
CTGGGAGAGGGGCAGCCTGTTCGCCTGCAGCGTGGTGCACGAGGGCCTGCACAACCACCTGACCACCAAG
ACCATCAGCAGGAGCCTGGGCAAGTGATAAGGATCCAGACATGATAAGATACATTGATGAGTTTGGACAA
ACCACAACTAGAATGCAGTGAAAAAAATGCTTTATTTGTGAAATTTGTGATGCTATTGCTTTATTTGTAA
CCATTATAAGCTGCAATAAACAAGTTAACAACAACAATTGCATTCATTTTATGTTTCAGGTTCAGGGGGA
GGTGTGGGAGGTTTTTTAAAGCAAGTAAAACCTCTACAAATGTGGTATGGCTGATTATGATCCGGCTGCC
TCGCGCGTTTCGGTGATGACGGTGAAAACCTCTGACACATGCAGCTCCCGGAGACGGTCACAGCTTGTCT
GTAAGCGGATGCCGGGAGCAGACAAGCCCGTCAGGGCGCGTCAGCGGGTGTTGGCGGGTGTCGGGGCGCA
GCCATGAGGTCGACTCTAGAGGATCGATCCCCGCCCCGGACGAACTAAACCTGACTACGACATCTCTGCC
CCTTCTTCGCGGGGCAGTGCATGTAATCCCTTCAGTTGGTTGGTACAACTTGCCAACTGGGCCCTGTTCC
ACATGTGACACGGGGGGGGACCAAACACAAAGGGGTTCTCTGACTGTAGTTGACATCCTTATAAATGGAT
GTGCACATTTGCCAACACTGAGTGGCTTTCATCCTGGAGCAGACTTTGCAGTCTGTGGACTGCAACACAA
CATTGCCTTTATGTGTAACTCTTGGCTGAAGCTCTTACACCAATGCTGGGGGACATGTACCTCCCAGGGG
CCCAGGAAGACTACGGGAGGCTACACCAACGTCAATCAGAGGGGCCTGTGTAGCTACCAATAAGCGGACC
CTCAAGAGGGCATTAGCAATAGTGTTTATAAGGCCCCCTTGTTAACCCTAAACGGGTAGCATATGCTTCC
CGGGTAGTAGTATATACTATCCAGACTAACCCTAATTCAATAGCATATGTTACCCAACGGGAAGCATATG
CTATCGAATTAGGGTTAGTAAAAGGGTCCTAAGGAACAGCGATATCTCCCACCCCATGAGCTGTCACGGT
TTTATTTACATGGGGTCAGGATTCCACGAGGGTAGTGAACCATTTTAGTCACAAGGGCAGTGGCTGAAGA
TCAAGGAGCGGGCAGTGAACTCTCCTGAATCTTCGCCTGCTTCTTCATTCTCCTTCGTTTAGCTAATAGA
ATAACTGCTGAGTTGTGAACAGTAAGGTGTATGTGAGGTGCTCGAAAACAAGGTTTCAGGTGACGCCCCC
AGAATAAAATTTGGACGGGGGGTTCAGTGGTGGCATTGTGCTATGACACCAATATAACCCTCACAAACCC
CTTGGGCAATAAATACTAGTGTAGGAATGAAACATTCTGAATATCTTTAACAATAGAAATCCATGGGGTG
GGGACAAGCCGTAAAGACTGGATGTCCATCTCACACGAATTTATGGCTATGGGCAACACATAATCCTAGT
GCAATATGATACTGGGGTTATTAAGATGTGTCCCAGGCAGGGACCAAGACAGGTGAACCATGTTGTTACA
CTCTATTTGTAACAAGGGGAAAGAGAGTGGACGCCGACAGCAGCGGACTCCACTGGTTGTCTCTAACACC
CCCGAAAATTAAACGGGGCTCCACGCCAATGGGGCCCATAAACAAAGACAAGTGGCCACTCTTTTTTTTG
AAATTGTGGAGTGGGGGCACGCGTCAGCCCCCACACGCCGCCCTGCGGTTTTGGACTGTAAAATAAGGGT
GTAATAACTTGGCTGATTGTAACCCCGCTAACCACTGCGGTCAAACCACTTGCCCACAAAACCACTAATG
GCACCCCGGGGAATACCTGCATAAGTAGGTGGGCGGGCCAAGATAGGGGCGCGATTGCTGCGATCTGGAG
GACAAATTACACACACTTGCGCCTGAGCGCCAAGCACAGGGTTGTTGGTCCTCATATTCACGAGGTCGCT
GAGAGCACGGTGGGCTAATGTTGCCATGGGTAGCATATACTACCCAAATATCTGGATAGCATATGCTATC
CTAATCTATATCTGGGTAGCATAGGCTATCCTAATCTATATCTGGGTAGCATATGCTATCCTAATCTATA
TCTGGGTAGTATATGCTATCCTAATTTATATCTGGGTAGCATAGGCTATCCTAATCTATATCTGGGTAGC
ATATGCTATCCTAATCTATATCTGGGTAGTATATGCTATCCTAATCTGTATCCGGGTAGCATATGCTATC
CTAATAGAGATTAGGGTAGTATATGCTATCCTAATTTATATCTGGGTAGCATATACTACCCAAATATCTG
GATAGCATATGCTATCCTAATCTATATCTGGGTAGCATATGCTATCCTAATCTATATCTGGGTAGCATAG
GCTATCCTAATCTATATCTGGGTAGCATATGCTATCCTAATCTATATCTGGGTAGTATATGCTATCCTAA
TTTATATCTGGGTAGCATAGGCTATCCTAATCTATATCTGGGTAGCATATGCTATCCTAATCTATATCTG
GGTAGTATATGCTATCCTAATCTGTATCCGGGTAGCATATGCTATCCTCATGCATATACAGTCAGCATAT
GATACCCAGTAGTAGAGTGGGAGTGCTATCCTTTGCATATGCCGCCACCTCCCAAGGGGGCGTGAATTTT
CGCTGCTTGTCCTTTTCCTGCTGGTTGCTCCCATTCTTAGGTGAATTTAAGGAGGCCAGGCTAAAGCCGT
CGCATGTCTGATTGCTCACCAGGTAAATGTCGCTAATGTTTTCCAACGCGAGAAGGTGTTGAGCGCGGAG
CTGAGTGACGTGACAACATGGGTATGCCCAATTGCCCCATGTTGGGAGGACGAAAATGGTGACAAGACAG
ATGGCCAGAAATACACCAACAGCACGCATGATGTCTACTGGGGATTTATTCTTTAGTGCGGGGGAATACA
CGGCTTTTAATACGATTGAGGGCGTCTCCTAACAAGTTACATCACTCCTGCCCTTCCTCACCCTCATCTC
CATCACCTCCTTCATCTCCGTCATCTCCGTCATCACCCTCCGCGGCAGCCCCTTCCACCATAGGTGGAAA
CCAGGGAGGCAAATCTACTCCATCGTCAAAGCTGCACACAGTCACCCTGATATTGCAGGTAGGAGCGGGC
TTTGTCATAACAAGGTCCTTAATCGCATCCTTCAAAACCTCAGCAAATATATGAGTTTGTAAAAAGACCA
TGAAATAACAGACAATGGACTCCCTTAGCGGGCCAGGTTGTGGGCCGGGTCCAGGGGCCATTCCAAAGGG
GAGACGACTCAATGGTGTAAGACGACATTGTGGAATAGCAAGGGCAGTTCCTCGCCTTAGGTTGTAAAGG
GAGGTCTTACTACCTCCATATACGAACACACCGGCGACCCAAGTTCCTTCGTCGGTAGTCCTTTCTACGT
GACTCCTAGCCAGGAGAGCTCTTAAACCTTCTGCAATGTTCTCAAATTTCGGGTTGGAACCTCCTTGACC
ACGATGCTTTCCAAACCACCCTCCTTTTTTGCGCCTGCCTCCATCACCCTGACCCCGGGGTCCAGTGCTT
GGGCCTTCTCCTGGGTCATCTGCGGGGCCCTGCTCTATCGCTCCCGGGGGCACGTCAGGCTCACCATCTG
GGCCACCTTCTTGGTGGTATTCAAAATAATCGGCTTCCCCTACAGGGTGGAAAAATGGCCTTCTACCTGG
AGGGGGCCTGCGCGGTGGAGACCCGGATGATGATGACTGACTACTGGGACTCCTGGGCCTCTTTTCTCCA
CGTCCACGACCTCTCCCCCTGGCTCTTTCACGACTTCCCCCCCTGGCTCTTTCACGTCCTCTACCCCGGC
GGCCTCCACTACCTCCTCGACCCCGGCCTCCACTACCTCCTCGACCCCGGCCTCCACTGCCTCCTCGACC
CCGGCCTCCACCTCCTGCTCCTGCCCCTCCTGCTCCTGCCCCTCCTCCTGCTCCTGCCCCTCCTGCCCCT
CCTGCTCCTGCCCCTCCTGCCCCTCCTGCTCCTGCCCCTCCTGCCCCTCCTGCTCCTGCCCCTCCTGCCC
CTCCTCCTGCTCCTGCCCCTCCTGCCCCTCCTCCTGCTCCTGCCCCTCCTGCCCCTCCTGCTCCTGCCCC
TCCTGCCCCTCCTGCTCCTGCCCCTCCTGCCCCTCCTGCTCCTGCCCCTCCTGCTCCTGCCCCTCCTGCT
CCTGCCCCTCCTGCTCCTGCCCCTCCTGCCCCTCCTGCCCCTCCTCCTGCTCCTGCCCCTCCTGCTCCTG
CCCCTCCTGCCCCTCCTGCCCCTCCTGCTCCTGCCCCTCCTCCTGCTCCTGCCCCTCCTGCCCCTCCTGC
CCCTCCTCCTGCTCCTGCCCCTCCTGCCCCTCCTCCTGCTCCT
